>Addgene plasmid #59792 | pUASTattb AaegOr4-A | depositor full sequence | sequence record 96148 | pUASTattb AaegOr4-A sequence 9716 bps
CTAAATTGTAAGCGTTAATATTTTGTTAAAATTCGCGTTAAATTTTTGTTAAATCAGCTCATTTTTTAAC
CAATAGGCCGAAATCGGCAAAATCCCTTATAAATCAAAAGAATAGACCGAGATAGGGT
[37 nt withheld, positions 129-165]
AAAGAACGTGGACTCCAACGTCAAAGG
[49 nt withheld, positions 193-241]
T
[91 nt withheld, positions 243-333]
G
[124 nt withheld, positions 335-458]
CCCATTCGCCATTCAGGCTGCGCAACTGTTGGGAAGGGCGATCGGTGCGGGCCTCTTCGCTATTACGCCA
GCTGGCGAAAGGGGGATGTGCTGCAAGGCGATTAAGTTGGGTAACGCCAGGGTTTTCCCAGTCACGACGT
TGTAAAACGACGGCCAGTGAATTGTAATACGACTCACTATAGGGCGAATTGGGTACGTACCGGGCCCCTA
GTATGTATGTAAGTTAATAAAACCCATTTTTGCGGAAAGTAGATAAAAAAAACATTTTTTTTTTTTACTG
CACTGGATATCATTGAACTTATCTGATCAGTTTTAAATTTACTTCGATCCAAGGGTATTTGATGTACCAG
GTTCTTTCGATTACCTCTCACTCAAAATGACATTCCACTCAAAGTCAGCGCTGTTTGCCTCCTTCTCTGT
CCACAGAAATATCGCCGTCTCTTTCGCCGCTGCGTCCGCTATCTCTTTCGCCACCGTTTGTAGCGTTACG
TAGCGTCAATGTCCGCCTTCAGTTGCATTTTGTCAGCGGTTTCGTGACGAAGCTCCAAGCGGTTTACGCC
ATCAATTAAACACAAAGTGCTGTGCCAAAACTCCTCTCGCTTCTTATTTTTGTTTGTTTTTTGAGTGATT
GGGGTGGTGATTGGTTTTGGGTGGGTAAGCAGGGGAAAGTGTGAAAAATCCCGGCAATGGGCCAAGAGGA
TCAGGAGCTATTAATTCGCGGAGGCAGCAAACACCCATCTGCCGAGCATCTGAACAATGTGAGTAGTACA
TGTGCATACATCTTAAGTTCACTTGATCTATAGGAACTGCGATTGCAACATCAAATTGTCTGCGGCGTGA
GAACTGCGACCCACAAAAATCCCAAACCGCAATTGCACAAACAAATAGTGACACGAAACAGATTATTCTG
GTAGCTGTTCTCGCTATATAAGACAATTTTTGAGATCATATCATGATCAAGACATCTAAAGGCATTCATT
TTCGACTATATTCTTTTTTACAAAAAATATAACAACCAGATATTTTAAGCTGATCCTAGATGCACAAAAA
ATAAATAAAAGTATAAACCTACTTCGTAGGATACTTCGGGGTACTTTTTGTTCGGGGTTAGATGAGCATA
ACGCTTGTAGTTGATATTTGAGATCCCCTATCATTGCAGGGTGACAGCGGAGCGGCTTCGCAGAGCTGCA
TTAACCAGGGCTTCGGGCAGGCCAAAAACTACGGCACGCTCCGGCCACCCAGTCCGCCGGAGGACTCCGG
TTCAGGGAGCGGCCAACTAGCCGAGAACCTCACCTATGCCTGGCACAATATGGACATCTTTGGGGCGGTC
AATCAGCCGGGCTCCGGATGGCGGCAGCTGGTCAACCGGACACGCGGACTATTCTGCAACGAGCGACACA
TACCGGCGCCCAGGAAACATTTGCTCAAGAACGGTGAGTTTCTATTCGCAGTCGGCTGATCTGTGTGAAA
TCTTAATAAAGGGTCCAATTACCAATTTGAAACTCAGTTTGCGGCGTGGCCTATCCGGGCGAACTTTTGG
CCGTGATGGGCAGTTCCGGTGCCGGAAAGACGACCCTGCTGAATGCCCTTGCCTTTCGATCGCCGCAGGG
CATCCAAGTATCGCCATCCGGGATGCGACTGCTCAATGGCCAACCTGTGGACGCCAAGGAGATGCAGGCC
AGGTGCGCCTATGTCCAGCAGGATGACCTCTTTATCGGCTCCCTAACGGCCAGGGAACACCTGATTTTCC
AGGCCATGGTGCGGATGCCACGACATCTGACCTATCGGCAGCGAGTGGCCCGCGTGGATCAGGTGATCCA
GGAGCTTTCGCTCAGCAAATGTCAGCACACGATCATCGGTGTGCCCGGCAGGGTGAAAGGTCTGTCCGGC
GGAGAAAGGAAGCGTCTGGCATTCGCCTCCGAGGCACTAACCGATCCGCCGCTTCTGATCTGCGATGAGC
CCACCTCCGGACTGGACTCATTTACCGCCCACAGCGTCGTCCAGGTGCTGAAGAAGCTGTCGCAGAAGGG
CAAGACCGTCATCCTGACCATTCATCAGCCGTCTTCCGAGCTGTTTGAGCTCTTTGACAAGATCCTTCTG
ATGGCCGAGGGCAGGGTAGCTTTCTTGGGCACTCCCAGCGAAGCCGTCGACTTCTTTTCCTAGTGAGTTC
GATGTGTTTATTAAGGGTATCTAGCATTACATTACATCTCAACTCCTATCCAGCGTGGGTGCCCAGTGTC
CTACCAACTACAATCCGGCGGACTTTTACGTACAGGTGTTGGCCGTTGTGCCCGGACGGGAGATCGAGTC
CCGTGATCGGATCGCCAAGATATGCGACAATTTTGCTATTAGCAAAGTAGCCCGGGATATGGAGCAGTTG
TTGGCCACCAAAAATTTGGAGAAGCCACTGGAGCAGCCGGAGAATGGGTACACCTACAAGGCCACCTGGT
TCATGCAGTTCCGGGCGGTCCTGTGGCGATCCTGGCTGTCGGTGCTCAAGGAACCACTCCTCGTAAAAGT
GCGACTTATTCAGACAACGGTGAGTGGTTCCAGTGGAAACAAATGATATAACGCTTACAATTCTTGGAAA
CAAATTCGCTAGATTTTAGTTAGAATTGCCTGATTCCACACCCTTCTTAGTTTTTTTCAATGAGATGTAT
AGTTTATAGTTTTGCAGAAAATAAATAAATTTCATTTAACTCGCGAACATGTTGAAGATATGAATATTAA
TGAGATGCGAGTAACATTTTAATTTGCAGATGGTTGCCATCTTGATTGGCCTCATCTTTTTGGGCCAACA
ACTCACGCAAGTGGGCGTGATGAATATCAACGGAGCCATCTTCCTCTTCCTGACCAACATGACCTTTCAA
AACGTCTTTGCCACGATAAATGTAAGTCTTGTTTAGAATACATTTGCATATTAATAATTTACTAACTTTC
TAATGAATCGATTCGATTTAGGTGTTCACCTCAGAGCTGCCAGTTTTTATGAGGGAGGCCCGAAGTCGAC
TTTATCGCTGTGACACATACTTTCTGGGCAAAACGATTGCCGAATTACCGCTTTTTCTCACAGTGCCACT
GGTCTTCACGGCGATTGCCTATCCGATGATCGGACTGCGGGCCGGAGTGCTGCACTTCTTCAACTGCCTG
GCGCTGGTCACTCTGGTGGCCAATGTGTCAACGTCCTTCGGATATCTAATATCCTGCGCCAGCTCCTCGA
CCTCGATGGCGCTGTCTGTGGGTCCGCCGGTTATCATACCATTCCTGCTCTTTGGCGGCTTCTTCTTGAA
CTCGGGCTCGGTGCCAGTATACCTCAAATGGTTGTCGTACCTCTCATGGTTCCGTTACGCCAACGAGGGT
CTGCTGATTAACCAATGGGCGGACGTGGAGCCGGGCGAAATTAGCTGCACATCGTCGAACACCACGTGCC
CCAGTTCGGGCAAGGTCATCCTGGAGACGCTTAACTTCTCCGCCGCCGATCTGCCGCTGGACTACGTGGG
TCTGGCCATTCTCATCGTGAGCTTCCGGGTGCTCGCATATCTGGCTCTAAGACTTCGGGCCCGACGCAAG
GAGTAGCCGACATATATCCGAAATAACTGCTTGTTTTTTTTTTTTACCATTATTACCATCGTGTTTACTG
TTTATTGCCCCCTCAAAAAGCTAATGTAATTATATTTGTGCCAATAAAAACAAGATATGACCTATAGAAT
ACAAGTATTTCCCCTTCGAACATCCCCACAAGTAGACTTTGGATTTGTCTTCTAACCAAAAGACTTACAC
ACCTGCATACCTTACATCAAAAACTCGTTTATCGCTACATAAAACACCGGGATATATTTTTTATATACAT
ACTTTTCAAATCGCGCGCCCTCTTCATAATTCACCTCCACCACACCACGTTTCGTAGTTGCTCTTTCGCT
GTCTCCCACCCGCTCTCCGCAACACATTCACCTTTTGTTCGACGACCTTGGAGCGACTGTCGTTAGTTCC
GCGCGATTCGGTTCGCTCAAATGGTTCCGAGTGGTTCATTTCGTCTCAATAGAAATTAGTAATAAATATT
TGTATGTACAATTTATTTGCTCCAATATATTTGTATATATTTCCCTCACAGCTATATTTATTCTAATTTA
ATATTATGACTTTTTAAGGTAATTTTTTGTGACCTGTTCGGAGTGATTAGCGTTACAATTTGAACTGAAA
GTGACATCCAGTGTTTGTTCCTTGTGTAGATGCATCTCAAAAAAATGGTGGGCATAATAGTGTTGTTTAT
ATATATCAAAAATAACAACTATAATAATAAGAATACATTTAATTTAGAAAATGCTTGGATTTCACTGGAA
CTAGGCTAGCATAACTTCGTATAATGTATGCTATACGAAGTTATGCTAGCGGATCCAAGCTTGCATGCCT
GCAGGTCGGAGTACTGTCCTCCGAGCGGAGTACTGTCCTCCGAGCGGAGTACTGTCCTCCGAGCGGAGTA
CTGTCCTCCGAGCGGAGTACTGTCCTCCGAGCGGAGACTCTAGCGAGCGCCGGAGTATAAATAGAGGCGC
TTCGTCTACGGAGCGACAATTCAATTCAAACAAGCAAAGTGAACACGTCGCTAAGCGAAAGCTAAGCAAA
TAAACAAGCGCAGCTGAACAAGCTAAACAATCTGCAGTAAAGTGCAAGTTAAAGTGAATCAATTAAAAGT
AACCAGCAACCAAGTAAATCAACTGCAACTACTGAAATCTGCCAAGAAGTAATTATTGAATACAAGAAGA
GAACTCTGAATAGGGAATTGGGAATTCATGACTCAATCCCTTGAGTTTGACCAAACCTTTGGCTTCATCG
CCAAGGTCTTGCAAATGATCGGTTATCCAAGCTGTTTAGCACCGTACCCAACGACCTTCGCCAGTCGACT
CAAGTCCAGTGCCGGTTTCGTGGTATGCTTCCTCATGTTGACCTATTGCGTTTTCGGTCAGATCATCAAC
ATCGGCCTGCTGATGATGGGTCACCGCCAGACGGATCAGGTCGTCGAAGAGGTCGCCATCCAGGTCAGCA
GCACAGGCTTTTGCATCATCGGACTGGCGAAGATGTACAGTTTGTCGTACAACCGGGCCATTCTGAGCTG
GCTCATTGCGGACTTCAGAGTCAAGTGGAATGCCGGGGAACTCACAGATAAGGACCGTTCCATACGGGAC
GGGACGTTACGTCCAACGGTGGCCATTACGACTGTAGCGGCATTAGGGAACATCATAATGGTGTCGGCGT
TCAACTTTCAACCGGTGGTGGAGATGATCTACGGTCGGGTGGTTACCGGAGAATGGGTCAAGCTATTTCC
GTACGTGATTTGGTTCCCTTTCAATTCGACTCACGGGGCGATCTACTATCTGGTGTACTTGTTTGAGGTT
TATTCGGGAGTTATAGTGGCCGTTGGAAACGTGGGGTTCAACTGTATCTTCTGTTTGCTGACTTCACACT
TGTCGATGCAGTTAAAGCTGTTGTGCAGTTGGATCGAGGATATGGTTGAAGTTGAGGACGAGAAGGGGGT
GCAATCGAAGAAGAAGCTCTACAGGATTGTGCGGTATCATCAGGACTTGATCAGAGGAAGGAATGCGTTA
CAATCAATGTTCAGCACAACGCTGTTCCTGAACTTCTCCGCAAGTTCTGTTCTGATGTGCATGCAGCTTT
ACCTCATAACTACCGCAGGCATTACTCTGATGGTCAAGTTTACTCTTTTCATGCTTTGTATTTTGATGGA
GATTTTCATTCTCTGCTACTACGGTGAAGAGATTCTCGCTAATAGTTCATCGATTGCCGCTGGAGCGTTC
AACTCGAATTGGTACCAGTCGAAGGTGAGCCAACAGAATCCTCGTTTTGGCAAAAATTTGATTCCGATTA
TCCAGCAAGGGCAGAGGCCCATGGTTCTGACGGCGTGGAAGTTTTGGCCCATAACCATTCGGACGTTCAG
CGCCATATTGCAAACATCATGGTCCTATTTTACCTTGCTGAAAACTGTAATGCATTAGGAATTCGTTAAC
AGATCTGCGGCCGCGGCTCGAGGGTACCTCTAGAGGATCTTTGTGAAGGAACCTTACTTCTGTGGTGTGA
CATAATTGGACAAACTACCTACAGAGATTTAAAGCTCTAAGGTAAATATAAAATTTTTAAGTGTATAATG
TGTTAAACTACTGATTCTAATTGTTTGTGTATTTTAGATTCCAACCTATGGAACTGATGAATGGGAGCAG
TGGTGGAATGCCTTTAATGAGGAAAACCTGTTTTGCTCAGAAGAAATGCCATCTAGTGATGATGAGGCTA
CTGCTGACTCTCAACATTCTACTCCTCCAAAAAAGAAGAGAAAGGTAGAAGACCCCAAGGACTTTCCTTC
AGAATTGCTAAGTTTTTTGAGTCATGCTGTGTTTAGTAATAGAACTCTTGCTTGCTTTGCTATTTACACC
ACAAAGGAAAAAGCTGCACTGCTATACAAGAAAATTATGGAAAAATATTTGATGTATAGTGCCTTGACTA
GAGATCATAATCAGCCATACCACATTTGTAGAGGTTTTACTTGCTTTAAAAAACCTCCCACACCTCCCCC
TGAACCTGAAACATAAAATGAATGCAATTGTTGTTGTTAACTTGTTTATTGCAGCTTATAATGGTTACAA
ATAAAGCAATAGCATCACAAATTTCACAAATAAAGCATTTTTTTCACTGCATTCTAGTTGTGGTTTGTCC
AAACTCATCAATGTATCTTATCATGTCTGGATCCACTAGTGTCGACGATGTAGGTCACGGTCTCGAAGCC
GCGGTGCGGGTGCCAGGGCGTGCCCTTGGGCTCCCCGGGCGCGTACTCCACCTCACCCATCTGGTCCATC
ATGATGAACGGGTCGAGGTGGCGGTAGTTGATCCCGGCGAACGCGCGGCGCACCGGGAAGCCCTCGCCCT
CGAAACCGCTGGGCGCGGTGGTCACGGTGAGCACGGGACGTGCGACGGCGTCGGCGGGTGCGGATACGCG
GGGCAGCGTCAGCGGGTTCTCGACGGTCACGGCGGGCATGTCGACACTAGTTCTAGCCAGCTTTTGTTCC
CTTTAGTGAGGGTTAATTTCGAGCTTGGCGTAATCATGGTCATAGCTGTTTCCTGTGTGAAATTGTTATC
CGCTCACAATTCCACACAACATACGAGCCGGAAGCATAAAGTGTAAAGCCTGGGGTGCCTAATGAGTGAG
CTAACTCACATTAATTGCGTTGCGCTCACTGCCCGCTTTCCAGTCGGGAAACCTGTCGTGCCAGCTGCAT
TAATGAATCGGCCAACGCGCGGGGAGAGGCGGTTTGCGTATTGGGCGCTCTTCCGCTTCCTCGCTCACTG
ACTCGCTGCGCTCGGTCGTTCGGCTGCGGCGAGCGGTATCAGCTCACTCAAAGGCGGTAATACGGTTATC
CACAGAATCAGGGGATAACGCAGGAAAGAACATGTGAGCAAAAGGCCAGCAAAAGGCCAGGAACCGTAAA
AAGGCCGCGTTGCTGGCGTTTTTCCATAGGCTCCGCCCCCCTGACGAGCATCACAAAAATCGACGCTCAA
GTCAGAGGTGGCGAAACCCGACAGGACTATAAAGATACCAGGCGTTTCCCCCTGGAAGCTCCCTCGTGCG
CTCTCCTGTTCCGACCCTGCCGCTTACCGGATACCTGTCCGCCTTTCTCCCTTCGGGAAGCGTGGCGCTT
TCTCATAGCTCACGCTGTAGGTATCTCAGTTCGGTGTAGGTCGTTCGCTCCAAGCTGGGCTGTGTGCACG
AACCCCCCGTTCAGCCCGACCGCTGCGCCTTATCCGGTAACTATCGTCTTGAGTCCAACCCGGTAAGACA
CGACTTATCGCCACTGGCAGCAGCCACTGGTAACAGGATTAGCAGAGCGAGGTATGTAGGCGGTGCTACA
GAGTTCTTGAAGTGGTGGCCTAACTACGGCTACACTAGAAGAACAGTATTTGGTATCTGCGCTCTGCTGA
AGCCAGTTACCTTCGGAAAAAGAGTTGGTAGCTCTTGATCCGGCAAACAAACCACCGCTGGTAGCGGTGG
TTTTTTTGTTTGCAAGCAGCAGATTACGCGCAGAAAAAAAGGATCTCAAGAAGATCCTTTGATCTTTTCT
ACGGGGTCTGACGCTCAGTGGAACGAAAACTCACGTTAAGGGATTTTGGTCATGAGATTATCAAAAAGGA
TCTTCACCTAGATCCTTTTAAATTAAAAATGAAGTTTTAAATCAATCTAAAGTATATATGAGTAAACTTG
GTCTGACAGTTACCAATGCTTAATCAGTGAGGCACCTATCTCAGCGATCTGTCTATTTCGTTCATCCATA
GTTGCCTGACTCCCCGTCGTGTAGATAACTACGATACGGGAGGGCTTACCATCTGGCCCCAGTGCTGCAA
TGATACCGCGAGACCCACGCTCACCGGCTCCAGATTTATCAGCAATAAACCAGCCAGCCGGAAGGGCCGA
GCGCAGAAGTGGTCCTGCAACTTTATCCGCCTCCATCCAGTCTATTAATTGTTGCCGGGAAGCTAGAGTA
AGTAGTTCGCCAGTTAATAGTTTGCGCAACGTTGTTGCCATTGCTACAGGCATCGTGGTGTCACGCTCGT
CGTTTGGTATGGCTTCATTCAGCTCCGGTTCCCAACGATCAAGGCGAGTTACATGATCCCCCATGTTGTG
CAAAAAAGCGGTTAGCTCCTTCGGTCCTCCGATCGTTGTCAGAAGTAAGTTGGCCGCAGTGTTATCACTC
ATGGTTATGGCAGCACTGCATAATTCTCTTACTGTCATGCCATCCGTAAGATGCTTTTCTGTGACTGGTG
AGTACTCAACCAAGTCATTCTGAGAATAGTGTATGCGGCGACCGAGTTGCTCTTGCCCGGCGTCAATACG
GGATAATACCGCGCCACATAGCAGAACTTTAAAAGTGCTCATCATTGGAAAACGTTCTTCGGGGCGAAAA
CTCTCAAGGATCTTACCGCTGTTGAGATCCAGTTCGATGTAACCCACTCGTGCACCCAACTGATCTTCAG
CATCTTTTACTTTCACCAGCGTTTCTGGGTGAGCAAAAACAGGAAGGCAAAATGCCGCAAAAAAGGGAAT
AAGGGCGACACGGAAATGTTGAATACTCATACTCTTCCTTTTTCAATATTATTGAAGCATTTATCAGGGT
TATTGTCTCATGAGCGGATACATATTTGAATGTATTTAGAAAAATAAACAAATAGGGGTTCCGCGCACAT
TTCCCCGAAAAGTGCCAC
Features (pLannotate 1.2.2; 24 found; start..end, strand, type, name):
     30..458     -  rep_origin     f1 ori (sequence partly withheld): f1 bacteriophage origin of replication; arrow indicates direction of (+) strand synthesis
    463..620     -  CDS            lacZα (fragment): LacZα fragment of β-galactosidase; lacZ fragment
    623..641     +  promoter       T7 promoter: promoter for bacteriophage T7 RNA polymerase
    666..4802    +  gene           mini-white: white; This modified version of the white gene lacks part of the first intron.
   4809..4842    -  protein_bind   loxP: Cre-mediated recombination occurs in the 8-bp core sequence (GCATACAT). Cre recombinase
   4855..4876    -  misc_feature   MCS (fragment): pUC18/19 multiple cloning site
   4875..4969    +  protein_bind   5X UAS: five tandem copies of the "ScaI site" 17-mer CGGAGTACTGTCCTCCG, an upstream activating sequence (UAS) that efficiently binds yeast Gal4 (Webster et al., 1988; Pfeiffer et al., 2010) GAL4
   4988..5226    +  promoter       hsp70 promoter: Drosophila melanogaster hsp70Bb promoter
   5246..6463    +  CDS            GPROR4: OR4_AEDAE - Also known as Or4 From Aedes aegypti (Yellowfever mosquito) (Culex aegypti).
   6514..6588    +  CDS            small t antigen (fragment): SV40 (simian virus 40) small t antigen
   6590..6655    +  intron         small t intron: SV40 (simian virus 40) small t antigen intron
   6785..6805    +  CDS            SV40 NLS: nuclear localization signal of SV40 (simian virus 40) large T antigen
   6812..6946    +  CDS            LT_POVHA (fragment): Protein inferred from homology: Swiss-Prot protein existence level 3. Isoform large T antigen is a key early protein essential for both driving viral replication and inducing cellular transformation. Plays a role in viral genome replication by driving entry of quiescent cells into the cell cycle and by autoregulating the synthesis of viral early mRNA. Displays highly oncogenic activities by corrupting the host cellular checkpoint mechanisms that guard cell division and the transcription, replication, and repair of DNA. Participates in the modulation of cellular gene expression preceeding viral
   6971..7054    +  CDS            large T antigen (fragment): large T antigen from SV40 (simian virus 40)
   7077..7211    +  polyA_signal   SV40 poly(A) signal: SV40 polyadenylation signal
   7240..7309    +  protein_bind   attB: attB site for the φC31 integrase (Groth et al., 2000) phage φC31 integrase
   7528..7546    -  promoter       T3 promoter: promoter for bacteriophage T3 RNA polymerase
   7591..7607    -  protein_bind   lac operator: The lac repressor binds to the lac operator to inhibit transcription in E. coli. This inhibition can be relieved by adding lactose or isopropyl-β-D-thiogalactopyranoside (IPTG). lac repressor encoded by lacI
   7615..7645    -  promoter       lac promoter: promoter for the E. coli lac operon
   7660..7681    -  protein_bind   CAP binding site: CAP binding activates transcription in the presence of cAMP. E. coli catabolite activator protein
   7694..7786    -  CDS            lacI (fragment): lac repressor; lacI; The lac repressor binds to the lac operator to inhibit transcription in E. coli. This inhibition can be relieved by adding lactose or isopropyl-β-D-thiogalactopyranoside (IPTG).
   7969..8557    -  rep_origin     ori: high-copy-number ColE1/pMB1/pBR322/pUC origin of replication
   8728..9588    -  CDS            AmpR: β-lactamase; bla; confers resistance to ampicillin, carbenicillin, and related antibiotics
   9589..9693    -  promoter       AmpR promoter: bla
