[The description below was written by a language model from this plasmid's Addgene catalogue record and pLannotate feature annotations shown in this document.]
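Description:
pUASTattb AaegOr4-A is an insect expression plasmid built on the pUASTattB backbone, a Drosophila transgenesis vector, and carries a cDNA for allele A of the Aedes aegypti odorant receptor 4 (Or4). It is about 9.7 kb in total, with an insert of roughly 1.2 kb. In E. coli it replicates from a high-copy ColE1/pUC-type origin and is selected with ampicillin through the AmpR β-lactamase gene. An f1 phage origin, lacZα and lac regulatory remnants, and flanking T7 and T3 promoters are leftovers of the cloning-vector scaffold.

The expression cassette consists of five tandem Gal4-binding UAS sites placed upstream of the Drosophila hsp70 minimal promoter, followed by the Or4 coding sequence. Downstream lies an SV40-derived 3' region containing the small t antigen intron and the SV40 polyadenylation signal. The small and large T antigen fragments and the NLS annotated there are parts of this SV40 segment rather than intended protein products. Transcription therefore depends on Gal4, so the receptor is expressed only in cells where a chosen Gal4 driver is active. No epitope tag or reporter fusion is annotated on the receptor.

An attB site allows φC31 integrase to insert the plasmid at a defined attP landing site in the fly genome. The mini-white gene provides an eye-colour marker for identifying transformants, and a single loxP site lies next to it. According to the record, the plasmid is intended for UAS-induced expression of this specific Or4 allele. The associated publication links this receptor to the evolution of mosquito preference for humans, but the record does not describe the particular assays used.
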