Addgene plasmid #59792: pUASTattb AaegOr4-A
Purpose: UAS-induced expression of Aedes aegypti odorant receptor 4 (OR4) cDNA allele A
Depositing lab: Leslie Vosshall. Depositing organization: Rockefeller University. Publication: Evolution of mosquito preference for humans linked to an odorant receptor. McBride CS, Baier F, Omondi AB, Spitzer SA, Lutomiah J, Sang R, Ignell R, Vosshall LB. Nature. 2014 Nov 13;515(7526):222-7. doi: 10.1038/nature13964. PubMed 25391959.
Backbone
  Vector backbone: pUASTattB
  Backbone size w/o insert (bp): 8489
  Total vector size (bp): 9710
  Vector type: Insect Expression
Growth in bacteria
  Bacterial resistance: Ampicillin, 100 μg/mL
  Growth temperature: 37°C
  Growth strain: Top10
  Copy number: Unknown
Gene/Insert
  Gene/Insert name: Aedes aegypti Or4 cDNA allele A
  Species: Aedes aegypti
  Insert size (bp): 1221
  GenBank ID: KF801614
Terms and licenses: Academic/Nonprofit Terms; Industry Terms: Not Available to Industry
How to cite: pUASTattb AaegOr4-A was a gift from Leslie Vosshall (Addgene plasmid # 59792 ; http://n2t.net/addgene:59792 ; RRID:Addgene_59792)
