>Addgene plasmid #59792 | pUASTattb AaegOr4-A | addgene partial sequence | sequence record 96147 | miniwhite-F 5'-TTTGTGACCTGTTCGGAGTGA-3'
ATCCAGTGTTTGTTCCTTGTGTAGATGCATCTCAAAAAAATGGTGGGCATAATAGTGTTGTTTATATATA
TCAAAAATAACAACTATAATAATAAGAATACATTTAATTTAGAAAATGCTTGGATTTCACTGGAACTAGG
CTAGCATAACTTCGTATAATGTATGCTATACGAAGTTATGCTAGCGGATCCAAGCTTGCATGCCTGCAGG
TCGGAGTACTGTCCTCCGAGCGGAGTACTGTCCTCCGAGCGGAGTACTGTCCTCCGAGCGGAGTACTGTC
CTCCGAGCGGAGTACTGTCCTCCGAGCGGAGACTCTAGCGAGCGCCGGAGTATAAATAGAGGCGCTTCGT
CTACGGAGCGACAATTCAATTCAAACAAGCAAAGTGAACACGTCGCTAAGCGAAAGCTAAGCAAATAAAC
AAGCGCAGCTGAACAAGCTAAACAATCTGCAGTAAAGTGCAAGTTAAAGTGAATCAATTAAAAGTAACCA
GCAACCAAGTAAATCAACTGCAACTACTGAAATCTGCCAAGAAGTAATTATTGAATACAAGAAGAGAACT
CTGAATAGGGAATTGGGAATTCATGACTCAATCCCTTGAGTTTGACCAAACCTTTGGCTTCATCGCCAAG
GTCTTGCAAATGATCGGTTATCCAAGCTGTTTAGCACCGTACCCAACGACCTTCGCCAGTCGACTCAAGT
CCAGTG
