>Addgene plasmid #59792 | pUASTattb AaegOr4-A | addgene partial sequence | sequence record 96149 | SV40-splice-R2 5'-CACAAACAATTAGAATCAGTAG-3'
AAATCTCTGTAGGTAGTTTGTCCAATTATGTCACACCACAGAAGTAAGGTTCCTTCACAAAGATCCTCTA
GAGGTACCCTCGAGCCGCGGCCGCAGATCTGTTAACGAATTCCTAATGCATTACAGTTTTCAGCAAGGTA
AAATAGGACCATGATGTTTGCAATATGGCGCTGAACGTCCGAATGGTTATGGGCCAAAACTTCCACGCCG
TCAGAACCATGGGCCTCTGCCCTTGCTGGATAATCGGAATCAAATTTTTGCCAAAACGAGGATTCTGTTG
GCTCACCTTCGACTGGTACCAATTCGAGTTGAACGCTCCAGCGGCAATCGATGAACTATTAGCGAGAATC
TCTTCACCGTAGTAGCAGAGAATGAAAATCTCCATCAAAATACAAAGCATGAAAAGAGTAAACTTGACCA
TCAGAGTAATGCCTGCGGTAGTTATGAGGTAAAGCTGCATGCACATCAGAACAGAACTTGCGGAGAAGTT
CAGGAACAGCGTTGTGCTGAACATTGATTGTAACGCATTCCTTCCTCTGATCAAGTCCTGATGATACCGC
ACAATCCTGTAGAGCTTCTTCTTCGATTGCACCCCCTTCTCGTCCTCAACTTCAACCATATCCTCGATCC
AACTGCACAACAGCTTTAACTGCATCGACAAGTGTGAAGTCAGCAAACAGAAGATACAGTTGAACCCCAC
GTTTCCAACGGCCACTATAACTCCCGAATAAACCTCAAACAAGTACACC
