>Addgene plasmid #59792 | pUASTattb AaegOr4-A | addgene partial sequence | sequence record 97217 | pCasper-hs 5'-GCAACTACTGAAATCTGCCAAG-3'
CAAGAAGAGAACTCTGAATAGGGAATTGGGAATTCATGACTCAATCCCTTGAGTTTGACCAAACCTTTGG
CTTCATCGCCAAGGTCTTGCAAATGATCGGTTATCCAAGCTGTTTAGCACCGTACCCAACGACCTTCGCC
AGTCGACTCAAGTCCAGTGCCGGTTTCGTGGTATGCTTCCTCATGTTGACCTATTGCGTTTTCGGTCAGA
TCATCAACATCGGCCTGCTGATGATGGGTCACCGCCAGACGGATCAGGTCGTCGAAGAGGTCGCCATCCA
GGTCAGCAGCACAGGCTTTTGCATCATCGGACTGGCGAAGATGTACAGTTTGTCGTACAACCGGGCCATT
CTGAGCTGGCTCATTGCGGACTTCAGAGTCAAGTGGAATGCCGGGGAACTCACAGATAAGGACCGTTCCA
TACGGGACGGGACGTTACGTCCAACGGTGGCCATTACGACTGTAGCGGCATTAGGGAACATCATAATGGT
GTCGGCGTTCAACTTTCAACCGGTGGTGGAGATGATCTACGGTCGGGTGGTTACCGGAGAATGGGTCAAG
CTATTTCCGTACGTGATTTGGTTCCCTTTCAATTCGACTCACGGGGCGATCTACTATCTGGTGTACTTGT
TTGAGGTTTATTCGGGAGTTATAGTGGCCGTTGGAAACGTGGGGTTCAACTGTATCTTCTGTTTGCTGAC
TTCACACTTGTCGATGCAGTTAAAGCTGTTGTGCAGTTGGATCGAGGATATGGTTGAAGTTGAGGACGAG
AAGGGGGTGCAATCGAAGAAGAAGCTCTACAGGATTGTGCGGTATCATCAGGACTTGATCAGAGGAAGGA
ATGCGTTACAATCAATGTTCAGCACAACGCTGTTCCTGAACTTCTCCGCAAGTTCTGTTCTGATGTGCAT
GCAGCTTTACCTCATAACTACCGCAGGCATTACTCTGA
